Addgene plasmid #68611: pMpGWB220
Purpose: (Empty Backbone) Gateway binary vector designed for transgenic research with Marchantia polymorpha as well as other plants
Depositing lab: Takayuki Kohchi. Depositing organization: Kyoto University, Graduate School of Biostudies. Publication: Development of Gateway Binary Vector Series with Four Different Selection Markers for the Liverwort Marchantia polymorpha. Ishizaki K, Nishihama R, Ueda M, Inoue K, Ishida S, Nishimura Y, Shikanai T, Kohchi T. PLoS One. 2015 Sep 25;10(9):e0138876. doi: 10.1371/journal.pone.0138876. eCollection 2015. PONE-D-15-25288 PubMed 26406247.
Backbone
  Vector backbone: pMpGWB200
  Backbone manufacturer: Kohchi Lab., Kyoto University
  Backbone size (bp): 9021
  Modifications to backbone: Coding sequence for a fusion polypeptide between the modified EAR motif plant-specific repression domain showing strong repression activity (SRDX) and glucocorticoid receptor (GR) is cloned downstream of the Gateway cassette.
  Vector type: Plant Expression
  Selectable markers: Gentamicin
  Tag / fusion protein: Modified EAR motif plant-specific repression domain showing strong repression activity (SRDX) and glucocorticoid receptor (GR) (C terminal on insert)
Growth in bacteria
  Bacterial resistance: Chloramphenicol and Spectinomycin, 25 & 50 μg/mL
  Growth temperature: 37°C
  Growth strain: DB3.1
  Copy number: High Copy
Gene/Insert
  Cloning method: Gateway Cloning
Resource information
  A portion of this plasmid was derived from a plasmid made by: The Gateway cassette was provided by Tsuyoshi Nakagawa at Shimane University, Japan.
Terms and licenses: Academic/Nonprofit Terms; Industry Terms: Not Available to Industry
How to cite: pMpGWB220 was a gift from Takayuki Kohchi (Addgene plasmid # 68611 ; http://n2t.net/addgene:68611 ; RRID:Addgene_68611)
