[The description below was written by a language model from this plasmid's Addgene catalogue record and pLannotate feature annotations shown in this document.]
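Description:
pMpGWB220 is an empty Gateway destination binary vector built on the pMpGWB200 backbone for Agrobacterium-mediated transformation of the liverwort Marchantia polymorpha, and is also usable in other plants. The backbone outside the T-DNA carries a ColE1/pBR322-type origin with the bom mobilisation region for high-copy propagation in E. coli. It also carries the pVS1 oriV with RepA and StaA for replication and stable maintenance in Agrobacterium. An aadA gene provides spectinomycin/streptomycin selection in bacteria. Because the unrecombined Gateway cassette encodes the CcdB toxin and a chloramphenicol resistance gene, the empty vector is maintained in a ccdB-tolerant strain under chloramphenicol plus spectinomycin.

Nopaline-type right and left border repeats flank two units. The first is the attR1–CmR–ccdB–attR2 cassette, which an LR reaction replaces with the gene of interest from an entry clone. Immediately downstream is a coding sequence for a fusion of SRDX, a modified EAR-motif plant repression domain, and the glucocorticoid receptor, followed by the NOS terminator. The annotation detects only the receptor portion, as a fragment of rat Nr3c1, and does not mark the short SRDX segment. An inserted coding sequence therefore acquires a C-terminal SRDX-GR tag. Such a tag is typically used to convert a transcription factor into a dominant repressor whose nuclear activity can be induced with glucocorticoid.

No plant promoter is annotated upstream of attR1, and the record does not state what drives the fusion, so the promoter may have to be supplied with the insert. The second unit is an enhanced CaMV 35S promoter driving a gentamicin acetyltransferase gene with a CaMV poly(A) signal, which allows gentamicin selection of transformed plants.
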