Features (pLannotate 1.2.2; 28 found; start..end, strand, type, name):
     54..78      -  misc_feature   RB T-DNA repeat: right border repeat from nopaline C58 T-DNA
    144..298     -  CDS            lacZα (fragment): LacZα fragment of β-galactosidase; lacZ fragment
    323..447     +  protein_bind   attR1: mutant version of attR; recombination site for the Gateway® LR reaction LR Clonase™
    484..514     +  promoter       lac UV5 promoter: E. coli lac promoter with an "up" mutation
    539..567     +  promoter       cat promoter (fragment): promoter of the E. coli cat gene encoding chloramphenicol acetyltransferase
    568..1227    +  CDS            CmR: chloramphenicol acetyltransferase; cat; confers resistance to chloramphenicol
   1406..1564    +  CDS            ccdA (fragment): CCDA_ECO57 - Also known as H, letA. Experimental evidence at protein level: Swiss-Prot protein existence level 1. Antitoxin component of a type II toxin-antitoxin (TA) system which inhibits the post-segregational killing (PSK) of plasmid-free cells, also referred to as a plasmid addiction system. Binds to and blocks the activity of CcdB; will also remove bound CcdB protein from the CcdB-GyrA complex by forming a CcdA-CcdB complex, a process termed rejuvenation. Functions as a transcriptional corepressor for the ccdAB operon, repression also requires CcdB (By similarity). From Escherichia coli
   1569..1871    +  CDS            ccdB: CCDB_ECOLI - Also known as G, letB, letD. Experimental evidence at protein level: Swiss-Prot protein existence level 1. Toxic component of a type II toxin-antitoxin (TA) system, functioning in plasmid maintainence. Responsible for the post- segregational killing (PSK) of plasmid-free cells, also referred to as a plasmid addiction system. Half-life of over 2 hours. Cell killing by CcdB is accompanied by filamentation, defects in chromosome and plasmid segregation, defects in cell division, formation of anucleate cells, decreased DNA synthesis and plasmid loss. Interferes with the activity of DN
   1915..2039    -  protein_bind   attR2: mutant version of attR; recombination site for the Gateway® LR reaction LR Clonase™
   2089..2967    +  CDS            Nr3c1 (fragment): GCR_RAT - Also known as Grl. Experimental evidence at protein level: Swiss-Prot protein existence level 1. [Isoform A]: Has transcriptional activation and repression activity. Mediates glucocorticoid-induced apoptosis. Promotes accurate chromosome segregation during mitosis. May act as a tumor suppressor. May play a negative role in adipogenesis through the regulation of lipolytic and antilipogenic gene expression. From Rattus norvegicus (Rat).
   2986..3238    +  terminator     NOS terminator: nopaline synthase terminator and poly(A) signal
   3294..3316    -  protein_bind   lac operator (fragment): The lac repressor binds to the lac operator to inhibit transcription in E. coli. This inhibition can be relieved by adding lactose or isopropyl-β-D-thiogalactopyranoside (IPTG). lac repressor encoded by lacI
   3320..3350    -  promoter       lac promoter: promoter for the E. coli lac operon
   3365..3386    -  protein_bind   CAP binding site: CAP binding activates transcription in the presence of cAMP. E. coli catabolite activator protein
   3471..3643    -  polyA_signal   CaMV poly(A) signal: cauliflower mosaic virus polyadenylation signal
   3700..4229    -  CDS            GmR (fragment): gentamycin acetyltransferase; aacC1; confers resistance to gentamycin
   4296..4972    -  promoter       CaMV 35S promoter (enhanced): cauliflower mosaic virus 35S promoter with a duplicated enhancer region
   5167..5191    -  misc_feature   LB T-DNA repeat: left border repeat from nopaline C58 T-DNA
   5450..5473    +  promoter       Pc promoter (fragment): intI1 (promoter lies within the coding sequence); class 1 integron promoter
   5649..5705    +  CDS            GmR (fragment): gentamycin acetyltransferase; aacC1; confers resistance to gentamycin
   5716..6503    +  CDS            SmR (fragment): aminoglycoside adenylyltransferase (Murphy, 1985); aadA; confers resistance to spectinomycin and streptomycin
   6749..7337    +  rep_origin     ori: high-copy-number ColE1/pMB1/pBR322/pUC origin of replication
   7523..7663    -  misc_feature   bom: basis of mobility region from pBR322
   7765..7804    -  CDS            rop (fragment): Rop protein, which maintains plasmids at low copy number; rop
   8007..8201    -  rep_origin     pVS1 oriV: origin of replication for the Pseudomonas plasmid pVS1 (Heeb et al., 2000)
   8267..9340    -  CDS            pVS1 RepA: replication protein from the Pseudomonas plasmid pVS1 (Heeb et al., 2000)
   9769..10398   -  CDS            pVS1 StaA: stability protein from the Pseudomonas plasmid pVS1 (Heeb et al., 2000)
  10958..11359   -  CDS            Y4CG_SINFN (fragment): Protein inferred from homology: Swiss-Prot protein existence level 3. From Sinorhizobium fredii (strain NBRC 101917 / NGR234).
>Addgene plasmid #68611 | pMpGWB220 | depositor full sequence | sequence record 121819 | pMpGWB220 sequence 11645 bps
TTTCACGCCCTTTTAAATATCCGATTATTCTAATAAACGCTCTTTTCTCTTAGGTTTACCCGCCAATATA
TCCTGTCAAACACTGATAGTTTAAACTGAAGGCGGGAAACGACAATCTGATCCAAGCTCAAGCTGCTCTA
GCATTCGCCATTCAGGCTGCGCAACTGTTGGGAAGGGCGATCGGTGCGGGCCTCTTCGCTATTACGCCAG
CTGGCGAAAGGGGGATGTGCTGCAAGGCGATTAAGTTGGGTAACGCCAGGGTTTTCCCAGTCACGACGTT
GTAAAACGACGGCCAGTGCCAAGCTTGGGTCTAGAGTTATCAACAAGTTTGTACAAAAAAGCTGAACGAG
AAACGTAAAATGATATAAATATCAATATATTAAATTAGATTTTGCATAAAAAACAGACTACATAATACTG
TAAAACACAACATATCCAGTCACTATGGCGGCCCCTCGAGGGGCCGCATTAGGCACCCCAGGCTTTACAC
TTTATGCTTCCGGCTCGTATAATGTGTGGATTTTGAGTTAGGATCCGGCGAGATTTTCAGGAGCTAAGGA
AGCTAAAATGGAGAAAAAAATCACTGGATATACCACCGTTGATATATCCCAATGGCATCGTAAAGAACAT
TTTGAGGCATTTCAGTCAGTTGCTCAATGTACCTATAACCAGACCGTTCAGCTGGATATTACGGCCTTTT
TAAAGACCGTAAAGAAAAATAAGCACAAGTTTTATCCGGCCTTTATTCACATTCTTGCCCGCCTGATGAA
TGCTCATCCGGAATTCCGTATGGCAATGAAAGACGGTGAGCTGGTGATATGGGATAGTGTTCACCCTTGT
TACACCGTTTTCCATGAGCAAACTGAAACGTTTTCATCGCTCTGGAGTGAATACCACGACGATTTCCGGC
AGTTTCTACACATATATTCGCAAGATGTGGCGTGTTACGGTGAAAACCTGGCCTATTTCCCTAAAGGGTT
TATTGAGAATATGTTTTTCGTCTCAGCCAATCCCTGGGTGAGTTTCACCAGTTTTGATTTAAACGTGGCC
AATATGGACAACTTCTTCGCCCCCGTTTTCACCATGGGCAAATATTATACGCAAGGCGACAAGGTGCTGA
TGCCGCTGGCGATTCAGGTTCATCATGCCGTCTGTGATGGCTTCCATGTCGGCAGAATGCTTAATGAATT
ACAACAGTACTGCGATGAGTGGCAGGGCGGGGCGTAAACGCGTGGATCCGGCTTACTAAAAGCCAGATAA
CAGTATGCGTATTTGCGCGCTGATTTTTGCGGTATAAGAATATATACTGATATGTATACCCGAAGTATGT
CAAAAAGAGGTGTGCTATGAAGCAGCGTATTACAGTGACAGTTGACAGCGACAGCTATCAGTTGCTCAAG
GCATATATGATGTCAATATCTCCGGTCTGGTAAGCACAACCATGCAGAATGAAGCCCGTCGTCTGCGTGC
CGAACGCTGGAAAGCGGAAAATCAGGAAGGGATGGCTGAGGTCGCCCGGTTTATTGAAATGAACGGCTCT
TTTGCTGACGAGAACAGGGACTGGTGAAATGCAGTTTAAGGTTTACACCTATAAAAGAGAGAGCCGTTAT
CGTCTGTTTGTGGATGTACAGAGTGATATTATTGACACGCCCGGGCGACGGATGGTGATCCCCCTGGCCA
GTGCACGTCTGCTGTCAGATAAAGTCTCCCGTGAACTTTACCCGGTGGTGCATATCGGGGATGAAAGCTG
GCGCATGATGACCACCGATATGGCCAGTGTGCCGGTCTCCGTTATCGGGGAAGAAGTGGCTGATCTCAGC
CACCGCGAAAATGACATCAAAAACGCCATTAACCTGATGTTCTGGGGAATATAAATGTCAGGCTCCCTTA
TACACAGCCAGTCTGCAGGTCGACCATAGTGACTGGATATGTTGTGTTTTACAGTATTATGTAGTCTGTT
TTTTATGCAAAATCTAATTTAATATATTGATATTTATATCATTTTACGTTTCTCGTTCAGCTTTCTTGTA
CAAAGTGGTTGATAACAGCTTGGATTTGGATTTGGAGTTGCGCTTGGGATTCGCCTCCGCCGGAATGGCT
AGTGAAGCTCGAAAAACAAAGAAAAAAATCAAAGGGATTCAGCAAGCCACTGCAGGAGTCTCACAAGACA
CTTCGGAAAATCCTAACAAAACAATAGTTCCTGCAGCATTACCACAGCTCACCCCTACCTTGGTGTCACT
GCTGGAGGTGATTGAACCCGAGGTGTTGTATGCAGGATATGATAGCTCTGTTCCAGATTCAGCATGGAGA
ATTATGACCACACTCAACATGTTAGGTGGGCGTCAAGTGATTGCAGCAGTGAAATGGGCAAAGGCGATAC
CAGGCTTCAGAAACTTACACCTGGATGACCAAATGACCCTGCTACAGTACTCATGGATGTTTCTCATGGC
ATTTGCCCTGGGTTGGAGATCATACAGACAATCAAGTGGAAACCTGCTCTGCTTTGCTCCTGATCTGATT
ATTAATGAGCAGAGAATGTCTCTACCCTGCATGTATGACCAATGTAAACACATGCTGTTTGTCTCCTCTG
AATTACAAAGATTGCAGGTATCCTATGAAGAGTATCTCTGTATGAAAACCTTACTGCTTCTCTCCTCAGT
TCCTAAGGAAGGTCTGAAGAGCCAAGAGTTATTTGATGAGATTCGAATGACTTATATCAAAGAGCTAGGA
AAAGCCATCGTCAAAAGGGAAGGGAACTCCAGTCAGAACTGGCAACGGTTTTACCAACTGACAAAACTTC
TGGACTCCATGCATGAGGTGGTTGAGAATCTCCTTACCTACTGCTTCCAGACATTTTTGGATAAGACCAT
GAGTATTGAATTCCCAGAGATGTTAGCTGAAATCATCACTAATCAGATACCAAAATATTCAAATGGAAAT
ATCAAGAAGCTGCTGTTTCATCAAAAATAGAGCTCGAATTTCCCCGATCGTTCAAACATTTGGCAATAAA
GTTTCTTAAGATTGAATCCTGTTGCCGGTCTTGCGATGATTATCATATAATTTCTGTTGAATTACGTTAA
GCATGTAATAATTAACATGTAATGCATGACGTTATTTATGAGATGGGTTTTTATGATTAGAGTCCCGCAA
TTATACATTTAATACGCGATAGAAAACAAAATATAGCGCGCAAACTAGGATAAATTATCGCGCGCGGTGT
CATCTATGTTACTAGATCGGGAATTGGTTCCGGAACCAATTCGTAATCATGGTCATAGCTGTTTCCTGTG
TGAAATTGTTATCCGCTCACAATTCCACACAACATACGAGCCGGAAGCATAAAGTGTAAAGCCTGGGGTG
CCTAATGAGTGAGCTAACTCACATTAGGCTGAATTAGGCGCGCCTATTTCTGAATTCAACACATTGCGGA
CGTTTTTAATGTACTGAATTAACGCCGAATTAATTCGGGGGATCTGGATTTTAGTACTGGATTTTGGTTT
TAGGAATTAGATTTTATTGATAGAAGTATTTTACAAATACAAATACATACTAAGGGTTTCTTATATGCTC
AACACATGAGCGAAACCCTATAGGAACCCTAATTCCCTTATCTGGGAACTACTCACACATTATTATGGAG
AAACTCGAGCTTGTCGATCGACTCTAGGCCGGGAAGCCGATCTCGGCTTGAACGAATTGTTAGGTGGCGG
TACTTGGGTCGATATCAAAGTGCATCACTTCTTCCCGTATGCCCAACTTTGTATAGAGAGCCACTGCGGG
ATCGTCACCGTAATCTGCTTGCACGTAGATCACATAAGCACCAAGCGCGTTGGCCTCATGCTTGAGGAGA
TTGATGAGCGCGGTGGCAATGCCCTGCCTCCGGTGCTCGCCGGAGACTGCGAGATCATAGATATAGATCT
CACTACGCGGCTGCTCAAACTTGGGCAGAACGTAAGCCGCGAGAGCGCCAACAACCGCTTCTTGGTCGAA
GGCAGCAAGCGCGATGAATGTCTTACTACGGAGCAAGTTCCCGAGGTAATCGGAGTCCGGCTGATGTTGG
GAGTAGGTGGCTACGTCTCCGAACTCACGACCGAAAAGATCAAGAGCAGCCCGCATGGATTTGACTTGGT
CAGGGCCGAGCCTACATGTGCGAATGATGCCCATACTTGAGCCACCTAACTTTGTTTTAGGGCGACTGCC
CTGCTGCGTAACATCGTTGCTGCTGCGTACCATGGTCGATCGACAGATCTGCGAAAGCTCGAGAGAGATA
GATTTGTAGAGAGAGACTGGTGATTTCAGCGTGTCCTCTCCAAATGAAATGAACTTCCTTATATAGAGGA
AGGGTCTTGCGAAGGATAGTGGGATTGTGCGTCATCCCTTACGTCAGTGGAGATATCACATCAATCCACT
TGCTTTGAAGACGTGGTTGGAACGTCTTCTTTTTCCACGATGCTCCTCGTGGGTGGGGGTCCATCTTTGG
GACCACTGTCGGCAGAGGCATCTTGAACGATAGCCTTTCCTTTATCGCAATGATGGCATTTGTAGGTGCC
ACCTTCCTTTTCTACTGTCCTTTTGATGAAGTGACAGATAGCTGGGCAATGGAATCCGAGGAGGTTTCCC
GATATTACCCTTTGTTGAAAAGTCTCAATAGCCCTTTGGTCTTCTGAGACTGTATCTTTGATATTCTTGG
AGTAGACGAGAGTGTCGTGCTCCACCATGTTCACATCAATCCACTTGCTTTGAAGACGTGGTTGGAACGT
CTTCTTTTTCCACGATGCTCCTCGTGGGTGGGGGTCCATCTTTGGGACCACTGTCGGCAGAGGCATCTTG
AACGATAGCCTTTCCTTTATCGCAATGATGGCATTTGTAGGTGCCACCTTCCTTTTCTACTGTCCTTTTG
ATGAAGTGACAGATAGCTGGGCAATGGAATCCGAGGAGGTTTCCCGATATTACCCTTTGTTGAAAAGTCT
CAATAGCCCTTTGGTCTTCTGAGACTGTATCTTTGATATTCTTGGAGTAGACGAGAGTGTCGTGCTCCAC
CATGTTGGCAAGCTGCTCTAGCCAATACGCAAACCGAATTCAGAAATAAATTCAGCCTAATTCGGCGTTA
ATTCAGTACATTAAAAACGTCCGCAATGTGTTATTAAGTTGTCTAAGCGTCAATTTGTTTACACCACAAT
ATATCCTGCCACCAGCCAGCCAACAGCTCCCCGACCGGCAGCTCGGCACAAAATCACCACTCGATACAGG
CAGCCCATCAGTCCGGGACGGCGTCAGCGGGAGAGCCGTTGTAAGGCGGCAGACTTTGCTCATGTTACCG
ATGCTATTCGGAAGAACGGCAACTAAGCTGCCGGGTTTGAAACACGGATGATCTCGCGGAGGGTAGCATG
TTGATTGTAACGATGACAGAGCGTTGCTGCCTGTGATCAATTCGGGCACGAACCCAGTGGACATAAGCCT
GTTCGGTTCGTAAGCTGTAATGCAAGTAGCGTATGCGCTCACGCAACTGGTCCAGAACCTTGACCGAACG
CAGCGGTGGTAACGGCGCAGTGGCGGTTTTCATGGCTTGTTATGACTGTTTTTTTGGGGTACAGTCTATG
CCTCGGGCATCCAAGCAGCAAGCGCGTTACGCCGTGGGTCGATGTTTGATGTTATGGAGCAGCAACGATG
TTACGCAGCAGGGCAGTCGCCCTAAAACAAAGTTAAACATCATGGGGGAAGCGGTGATCGCCGAAGTATC
GACTCAACTATCAGAGGTAGTTGGCGTCATCGAGCGCCATCTCGAACCGACGTTGCTGGCCGTACATTTG
TACGGCTCCGCAGTGGATGGCGGCCTGAAGCCACACAGTGATATTGATTTGCTGGTTACGGTGACCGTAA
GGCTTGATGAAACAACGCGGCGAGCTTTGATCAACGACCTTTTGGAAACTTCGGCTTCCCCTGGAGAGAG
CGAGATTCTCCGCGCTGTAGAAGTCACCATTGTTGTGCACGACGACATCATTCCGTGGCGTTATCCAGCT
AAGCGCGAACTGCAATTTGGAGAATGGCAGCGCAATGACATTCTTGCAGGTATCTTCGAGCCAGCCACGA
TCGACATTGATCTGGCTATCTTGCTGACAAAAGCAAGAGAACATAGCGTTGCCTTGGTAGGTCCAGCGGC
GGAGGAACTCTTTGATCCGGTTCCTGAACAGGATCTATTTGAGGCGCTAAATGAAACCTTAACGCTATGG
AACTCGCCGCCCGACTGGGCTGGCGATGAGCGAAATGTAGTGCTTACGTTGTCCCGCATTTGGTACAGCG
CAGTAACCGGCAAAATCGCGCCGAAGGATGTCGCTGCCGACTGGGCAATGGAGCGCCTGCCGGCCCAGTA
TCAGCCCGTCATACTTGAAGCTAGACAGGCTTATCTTGGACAAGAAGAAGATCGCTTGGCCTCGCGCGCA
GATCAGTTGGAAGAATTTGTCCACTACGTGAAAGGCGAGATCACCAAGGTAGTCGGCAAATAATGTCTAG
CTAGAAATTCGTTCAAGCCGACGCCGCTTCGCGGCGCGGCTTAACTCAAGCGTTAGATGCACTAAGCACA
TAATTGCTCACAGCCAAACTATCAGGTCAAGTCTGCTTTTATTATTTTTAAGCGTGCATAATAAGCCCTA
CACAAATTGGGAGATATATCATGCATGACCAAAATCCCTTAACGTGAGTTTTCGTTCCACTGAGCGTCAG
ACCCCGTAGAAAAGATCAAAGGATCTTCTTGAGATCCTTTTTTTCTGCGCGTAATCTGCTGCTTGCAAAC
AAAAAAACCACCGCTACCAGCGGTGGTTTGTTTGCCGGATCAAGAGCTACCAACTCTTTTTCCGAAGGTA
ACTGGCTTCAGCAGAGCGCAGATACCAAATACTGTCCTTCTAGTGTAGCCGTAGTTAGGCCACCACTTCA
AGAACTCTGTAGCACCGCCTACATACCTCGCTCTGCTAATCCTGTTACCAGTGGCTGCTGCCAGTGGCGA
TAAGTCGTGTCTTACCGGGTTGGACTCAAGACGATAGTTACCGGATAAGGCGCAGCGGTCGGGCTGAACG
GGGGGTTCGTGCACACAGCCCAGCTTGGAGCGAACGACCTACACCGAACTGAGATACCTACAGCGTGAGC
TATGAGAAAGCGCCACGCTTCCCGAAGGGAGAAAGGCGGACAGGTATCCGGTAAGCGGCAGGGTCGGAAC
AGGAGAGCGCACGAGGGAGCTTCCAGGGGGAAACGCCTGGTATCTTTATAGTCCTGTCGGGTTTCGCCAC
CTCTGACTTGAGCGTCGATTTTTGTGATGCTCGTCAGGGGGGCGGAGCCTATGGAAAAACGCCAGCAACG
CGGCCTTTTTACGGTTCCTGGCCTTTTGCTGGCCTTTTGCTCACATGTTCTTTCCTGCGTTATCCCCTGA
TTCTGTGGATAACCGTATTACCGCCTTTGAGTGAGCTGATACCGCTCGCCGCAGCCGAACGACCGAGCGC
AGCGAGTCAGTGAGCGAGGAAGCGGAAGAGCGCCTGATGCGGTATTTTCTCCTTACGCATCTGTGCGGTA
TTTCACACCGCATATGGTGCACTCTCAGTACAATCTGCTCTGATGCCGCATAGTTAAGCCAGTATACACT
CCGCTATCGCTACGTGACTGGGTCATGGCTGCGCCCCGACACCCGCCAACACCCGCTGACGCGCCCTGAC
GGGCTTGTCTGCTCCCGGCATCCGCTTACAGACAAGCTGTGACCGTCTCCGGGAGCTGCATGTGTCAGAG
GTTTTCACCGTCATCACCGAAACGCGCGAGGCAGGGTGCCTTGATGTGGGCGCCGGCGGTCGAGTGGCGA
CGGCGCGGCTTGTCCGCGCCCTGGTAGATTGCCTGGCCGTAGGCCAGCCATTTTTGAGCGGCCAGCGGCC
GCGATAGGCCGACGCGAAGCGGCGGGGCGTAGGGAGCGCAGCGACCGAAGGGTAGGCGCTTTTTGCAGCT
CTTCGGCTGTGCGCTGGCCAGACAGTTATGCACAGGCCAGGCGGGTTTTAAGAGTTTTAATAAGTTTTAA
AGAGTTTTAGGCGGAAAAATCGCCTTTTTTCTCTTTTATATCAGTCACTTACATGTGTGACCGGTTCCCA
ATGTACGGCTTTGGGTTCCCAATGTACGGGTTCCGGTTCCCAATGTACGGCTTTGGGTTCCCAATGTACG
TGCTATCCACAGGAAAGAGACCTTTTCGACCTTTTTCCCCTGCTAGGGCAATTTGCCCTAGCATCTGCTC
CGTACATTAGGAACCGGCGGATGCTTCGCCCTCGATCAGGTTGCGGTAGCGCATGACTAGGATCGGGCCA
GCCTGCCCCGCCTCCTCCTTCAAATCGTACTCCGGCAGGTCATTTGACCCGATCAGCTTGCGCACGGTGA
AACAGAACTTCTTGAACTCTCCGGCGCTGCCACTGCGTTCGTAGATCGTCTTGAACAACCATCTGGCTTC
TGCCTTGCCTGCGGCGCGGCGTGCCAGGCGGTAGAGAAAACGGCCGATGCCGGGATCGATCAAAAAGTAA
TCGGGGTGAACCGTCAGCACGTCCGGGTTCTTGCCTTCTGTGATCTCGCGGTACATCCAATCAGCTAGCT
CGATCTCGATGTACTCCGGCCGCCCGGTTTCGCTCTTTACGATCTTGTAGCGGCTAATCAAGGCTTCACC
CTCGGATACCGTCACCAGGCGGCCGTTCTTGGCCTTCTTCGTACGCTGCATGGCAACGTGCGTGGTGTTT
AACCGAATGCAGGTTTCTACCAGGTCGTCTTTCTGCTTTCCGCCATCGGCTCGCCGGCAGAACTTGAGTA
CGTCCGCAACGTGTGGACGGAACACGCGGCCGGGCTTGTCTCCCTTCCCTTCCCGGTATCGGTTCATGGA
TTCGGTTAGATGGGAAACCGCCATCAGTACCAGGTCGTAATCCCACACACTGGCCATGCCGGCCGGCCCT
GCGGAAACCTCTACGTGCCCGTCTGGAAGCTCGTAGCGGATCACCTCGCCAGCTCGTCGGTCACGCTTCG
ACAGACGGAAAACGGCCACGTCCATGATGCTGCGACTATCGCGGGTGCCCACGTCATAGAGCATCGGAAC
GAAAAAATCTGGTTGCTCGTCGCCCTTGGGCGGCTTCCTAATCGACGGCGCACCGGCTGCCGGCGGTTGC
CGGGATTCTTTGCGGATTCGATCAGCGGCCGCTTGCCACGATTCACCGGGGCGTGCTTCTGCCTCGATGC
GTTGCCGCTGGGCGGCCTGCGCGGCCTTCAACTTCTCCACCAGGTCATCACCCAGCGCCGCGCCGATTTG
TACCGGGCCGGATGGTTTGCGACCGCTCACGCCGATTCCTCGGGCTTGGGGGTTCCAGTGCCATTGCAGG
GCCGGCAGACAACCCAGCCGCTTACGCCTGGCCAACCGCCCGTTCCTCCACACATGGGGCATTCCACGGC
GTCGGTGCCTGGTTGTTCTTGATTTTCCATGCCGCCTCCTTTAGCCGCTAAAATTCATCTACTCATTTAT
TCATTTGCTCATTTACTCTGGTAGCTGCGCGATGTATTCAGATAGCAGCTCGGTAATGGTCTTGCCTTGG
CGTACCGCGTACATCTTCAGCTTGGTGTGATCCTCCGCCGGCAACTGAAAGTTGACCCGCTTCATGGCTG
GCGTGTCTGCCAGGCTGGCCAACGTTGCAGCCTTGCTGCTGCGTGCGCTCGGACGGCCGGCACTTAGCGT
GTTTGTGCTTTTGCTCATTTTCTCTTTACCTCATTAACTCAAATGAGTTTTGATTTAATTTCAGCGGCCA
GCGCCTGGACCTCGCGGGCAGCGTCGCCCTCGGGTTCTGATTCAAGAACGGTTGTGCCGGCGGCGGCAGT
GCCTGGGTAGCTCACGCGCTGCGTGATACGGGACTCAAGAATGGGCAGCTCGTACCCGGCCAGCGCCTCG
GCAACCTCACCGCCGATGCGCGTGCCTTTGATCGCCCGCGACACGACAAAGGCCGCTTGTAGCCTTCCAT
CCGTGACCTCAATGCGCTGCTTAACCAGCTCCACCAGGTCGGCGGTGGCCCATATGTCGTAAGGGCTTGG
CTGCACCGGAATCAGCACGAAGTCGGCTGCCTTGATCGCGGACACAGCCAAGTCCGCCGCCTGGGGCGCT
CCGTCGATCACTACGAAGTCGCGCCGGCCGATGGCCTTCACGTCGCGGTCAATCGTCGGGCGGTCGATGC
CGACAACGGTTAGCGGTTGATCTTCCCGCACGGCCGCCCAATCGCGGGCACTGCCCTGGGGATCGGAATC
GACTAACAGAACATCGGCCCCGGCGAGTTGCAGGGCGCGGGCTAGATGGGTTGCGATGGTCGTCTTGCCT
GACCCGCCTTTCTGGTTAAGTACAGCGATAACCTTCATGCGTTCCCCTTGCGTATTTGTTTATTTACTCA
TCGCATCATATACGCAGCGACCGCATGACGCAAGCTGTTTTACTCAAATACACATCACCTTTTTAGACGG
CGGCGCTCGGTTTCTTCAGCGGCCAAGCTGGCCGGCCAGGCCGCCAGCTTGGCATCAGACAAACCGGCCA
GGATTTCATGCAGCCGCACGGTTGAGACGTGCGCGGGCGGCTCGAACACGTACCCGGCCGCGATCATCTC
CGCCTCGATCTCTTCGGTAATGAAAAACGGTTCGTCCTGGCCGTCCTGGTGCGGTTTCATGCTTGTTCCT
CTTGGCGTTCATTCTCGGCGGCCGCCAGGGCGTCGGCCTCGGTCAATGCGTCCTCACGGAAGGCACCGCG
CCGCCTGGCCTCGGTGGGCGTCACTTCCTCGCTGCGCTCAAGTGCGCGGTACAGGGTCGAGCGATGCACG
CCAAGCAGTGCAGCCGCCTCTTTCACGGTGCGGCCTTCCTGGTCGATCAGCTCGCGGGCGTGCGCGATCT
GTGCCGGGGTGAGGGTAGGGCGGGGGCCAAACTTCACGCCTCGGGCCTTGGCGGCCTCGCGCCCGCTCCG
GGTGCGGTCGATGATTAGGGAACGCTCGAACTCGGCAATGCCGGCGAACACGGTCAACACCATGCGGCCG
GCCGGCGTGGTGGTGTCGGCCCACGGCTCTGCCAGGCTACGCAGGCCCGCGCCGGCCTCCTGGATGCGCT
CGGCAATGTCCAGTAGGTCGCGGGTGCTGCGGGCCAGGCGGTCTAGCCTGGTCACTGTCACAACGTCGCC
AGGGCGTAGGTGGTCAAGCATCCTGGCCAGCTCCGGGCGGTCGCGCCTGGTGCCGGTGATCTTCTCGGAA
AACAGCTTGGTGCAGCCGGCCGCGTGCAGTTCGGCCCGTTGGTTGGTCAAGTCCTGGTCGTCGGTGCTGA
CGCGGGCATAGCCCAGCAGGCCAGCGGCGGCGCTCTTGTTCATGGCGTAATGTCTCCGGTTCTAGTCGCA
AGTATTCTACTTTATGCGACTAAAACACGCGACAAGAAAACGCCAGGAAAAGGGCAGGGCGGCAGCCTGT
CGCGTAACTTAGGACTTGTGCGACATGTCGTTTTCAGAAGACGGCTGCACTGAACGTCAGAAGCCGACTG
CACTATAGCAGCGGAGGGGTTGGATCAAAGTACTTTGATCCCGAGGGGAACCCTGTGGTTGGCATGCACA
TACAAATGGACGAACGGATAAACCT
