>Addgene plasmid #68611 | pMpGWB220 | addgene partial sequence | sequence record 130186 | M13pUC-Fwd 5'-CCCAGTCACGACGTTGTAAAACG-3'
AAAAAGCTGAACGAGAAACGTAAAATGATATAAATATCAATATATTAAATTAGATTTTGCATAAAAAACA
GACTACATAATACTGTAAAACACAACATATCCAGTCACTATGGCGGCCCCTCGAGGGGCCGCATTAGGCA
CCCCAGGCTTTACACTTTATGCTTCCGGCTCGTATAATGTGTGGATTTTGAGTTAGGATCCGTCGAGATT
TTCAGGAGCTAAGGAAGCTAAAATGGAGAAAAAAATCACTGGATATACCACCGTTGATATATCCCAATGG
CATCGTAAAGAACATTTTGAGGCATTTCAGTCAGTTGCTCAATGTACCTATAACCAGACCGTTCAGCTGG
ATATTACGGCCTTTTTAAAGACCGTAAAGAAAAATAAGCACAAGTTTTATCCGGCCTTTATTCACATTCT
TGCCCGCCTGATGAATGCTCATCCGGAATTCCGTATGGCAATGAAAGACGGTGAGCTGGTGATATGGGAT
AGTGTTCACCCTTGTTACACCGTTTTCCATGAGCAAACTGAAACGTTTTCATCGCTCTGGAGTGAATACC
ACGACGATTTCCGGCAGTTTCTACACATATATTCGCAAGATG
