>Addgene plasmid #68611 | pMpGWB220 | addgene partial sequence | sequence record 131789 | GW-3 5'-GCATGATGACCACCGATATG-3'
GGGGAATATAAATGTCAGGCTCCCTTATACACAGCCAGTCTGCAGGTCGACCATAGTGACTGGATATGTT
GTGTTTTACAGTATTATGTAGTCTGTTTTTTATGCAAAATCTAATTTAATATATTGATATTTATATCATT
TTACGTTTCTCGTTCAGCTTTCTTGTACAAAGTGGTTGATAACAGCTTGGATTTGGATTTGGAGTTGCGC
TTGGGATTCGCCTCCGCCGGAATGGCTAGTGAAGCTCGAAAAACAAAGAAAAAAATCA
